>Addgene plasmid #161328 | pDONR221-SLC8A1_STOP | addgene full sequence | sequence record 355045 | Addgene NGS Result
CAAATAATGATTTTATTTTGACTGATAGTGACCTGTTCGTTGCAACACATTGATGAGCAATGCTTTTTTA
TAATGCCAACTTTGTACAAAAAAGCAGGCTCCACCATGTACAACATGCGGAGACTGTCCCTGTCTCCTAC
CTTCAGCATGGGCTTTCACCTGCTGGTGACAGTGAGCCTGCTGTTCTCCCACGTGGATCACGTGATCGCC
GAGACCGAGATGGAGGGCGAGGGCAATGAGACAGGCGAGTGCACCGGCTCCTACTATTGTAAGAAGGGCG
TGATCCTGCCAATCTGGGAGCCACAGGATCCCTCTTTTGGCGACAAGATCGCCAGAGCCACAGTGTATTT
CGTGGCCATGGTGTACATGTTTCTGGGCGTGTCTATCATCGCCGACAGGTTCATGAGCTCCATCGAAGTG
ATCACAAGCCAGGAGAAGGAGATCACCATCAAGAAGCCAAACGGCGAGACCACAAAGACCACAGTGAGAA
TCTGGAACGAGACAGTGAGCAATCTGACCCTGATGGCACTGGGATCTAGCGCCCCAGAGATCCTGCTGTC
CGTGATCGAGGTGTGCGGCCACAACTTTACAGCCGGCGATCTGGGACCTTCTACCATCGTGGGAAGCGCC
GCCTTCAATATGTTTATCATCATCGCCCTGTGCGTGTACGTGGTGCCTGACGGCGAGACCAGAAAGATCA
AGCACCTGAGGGTGTTCTTTGTGACCGCCGCCTGGAGCATCTTCGCCTATACATGGCTGTACATCATCCT
GTCCGTGATCTCTCCAGGAGTGGTGGAAGTGTGGGAGGGACTGCTGACATTCTTTTTCTTTCCCATCTGC
GTGGTGTTCGCATGGGTGGCAGACAGGCGCCTGCTGTTTTACAAGTACGTGTACAAGAGATACAGGGCCG
GCAAGCAGAGAGGCATGATCATCGAGCACGAGGGCGATAGGCCCTCCTCTAAGACCGAGATCGAGATGGA
CGGCAAGGTGGTGAACTCCCACGTGGAGAATTTTCTGGATGGCGCCCTGGTGCTGGAGGTGGATGAGAGG
GACCAGGACGATGAGGAGGCAAGGAGAGAGATGGCCCGGATCCTGAAGGAGCTGAAGCAGAAGCACCCTG
ACAAGGAGATCGAGCAGCTGATCGAGCTGGCCAACTATCAGGTGCTGTCCCAGCAGCAGAAGTCTCGCGC
CTTCTACCGGATCCAGGCAACAAGGCTGATGACCGGAGCAGGCAATATCCTGAAGAGGCACGCAGCAGAT
CAGGCAAGGAAGGCCGTGTCCATGCACGAGGTGAACACAGAGGTGACCGAGAATGACCCCGTGTCTAAGA
TCTTCTTTGAGCAGGGCACCTATCAGTGCCTGGAGAACTGTGGCACAGTGGCCCTGACCATCATCAGGAG
GGGAGGCGATCTGACCAACACAGTGTTCGTGGATTTTCGCACAGAGGACGGAACCGCAAATGCAGGATCC
GATTACGAGTTCACAGAGGGCACCGTGGTGTTTAAGCCTGGCGACACCCAGAAGGAGATCCGGGTGGGCA
TCATCGACGATGACATCTTCGAGGAGGATGAGAACTTTCTGGTGCACCTGTCTAATGTGAAGGTGAGCTC
CGAGGCAAGCGAGGACGGAATCCTGGAGGCCAACCACGTGTCCACCCTGGCATGCCTGGGAAGCCCATCC
ACCGCCACAGTGACCATCTTCGATGACGATCACGCCGGCATCTTCACATTTGAGGAGCCCGTGACCCACG
TGTCTGAGAGCATCGGCATCATGGAGGTGAAGGTGCTGAGAACCTCTGGCGCCAGGGGCAATGTGATCGT
GCCATATAAGACAATCGAGGGAACCGCAAGGGGAGGAGGAGAGGATTTCGAGGACACCTGTGGCGAGCTG
GAGTTTCAGAACGACGAGATCGTGAAGACAATCAGCGTGAAAGTGATCGACGATGAGGAGTACGAGAAGA
ATAAGACCTTCTTTCTGGAGATCGGAGAGCCAAGGCTGGTGGAGATGTCCGAGAAGAAGGCCCTGCTGCT
GAATGAGCTGGGCGGCTTCACAATCACCGGCAAGTATCTGTTCGGCCAGCCCGTGTTTCGCAAGGTGCAC
GCCCGGGAGCACCCTATCCTGTCTACAGTGATCACCATCGCCGATGAGTACGACGATAAGCAGCCTCTGA
CCAGCAAGGAGGAGGAGGAGCGGAGAATCGCCGAGATGGGCAGACCAATCCTGGGCGAGCACACAAAGCT
GGAAGTGATCATCGAGGAGAGCTATGAGTTCAAGTCCACAGTGGACAAGCTGATCAAGAAGACCAACCTG
GCCCTGGTGGTGGGCACAAATAGCTGGAGGGAGCAGTTTATCGAGGCAATCACCGTGTCCGCCGGAGAGG
ACGATGACGATGACGAGTGCGGCGAGGAGAAGCTGCCCTCTTGTTTCGATTATGTGATGCACTTCCTGAC
CGTGTTTTGGAAGGTGCTGTTCGCCTTTGTGCCCCCTACAGAGTACTGGAACGGCTGGGCCTGCTTCATC
GTGAGCATCCTGATGATCGGCCTGCTGACCGCCTTCATCGGCGATCTGGCCTCCCACTTTGGCTGTACCA
TCGGCCTGAAGGACTCTGTGACAGCCGTGGTGTTCGTGGCCCTGGGCACATCTGTGCCTGACACCTTTGC
CAGCAAGGTGGCCGCCACCCAGGATCAGTATGCCGACGCCTCCATCGGCAATGTGACAGGCTCTAACGCC
GTGAACGTGTTCCTGGGAATCGGAGTGGCATGGAGCATCGCAGCAATCTACCACGCAGCAAACGGAGAGC
AGTTTAAGGTGAGCCCAGGCACCCTGGCCTTCTCCGTGACACTGTTTACCATCTTCGCCTTTATCAATGT
GGGCGTGCTGCTGTACAGGCGCCGGCCTGAGATCGGAGGAGAGCTGGGAGGACCAAGGACAGCAAAGCTG
CTGACCTCCTGCCTGTTCGTGCTGCTGTGGCTGCTGTATATCTTCTTTTCTAGCCTGGAGGCCTACTGTC
ACATCAAGGGCTTTTAAGACCCAGCTTTCTTGTACAAAGTTGGCATTATAAGAAAGCATTGCTTATCAAT
TTGTTGCAACGAACAGGTCACTATCAGTCAAAATAAAATCATTATTTGCCATCCAGCTGATATCCCCTAT
AGTGAGTCGTATTACATGGTCATAGCTGTTTCCTGGCAGCTCTGGCCCGTGTCTCAAAATCTCTGATGTT
ACATTGCACAAGATAAAAATATATCATCATGAACAATAAAACTGTCTGCTTACATAAACAGTAATACAAG
GGGTGTTATGAGCCATATTCAACGGGAAACGTCGAGGCCGCGATTAAATTCCAACATGGATGCTGATTTA
TATGGGTATAAATGGGCTCGCGATAATGTCGGGCAATCAGGTGCGACAATCTATCGCTTGTATGGGAAGC
CCGATGCGCCAGAGTTGTTTCTGAAACATGGCAAAGGTAGCGTTGCCAATGATGTTACAGATGAGATGGT
CAGACTAAACTGGCTGACGGAATTTATGCCTCTTCCGACCATCAAGCATTTTATCCGTACTCCTGATGAT
GCATGGTTACTCACCACTGCGATCCCCGGAAAAACAGCATTCCAGGTATTAGAAGAATATCCTGATTCAG
GTGAAAATATTGTTGATGCGCTGGCAGTGTTCCTGCGCCGGTTGCATTCGATTCCTGTTTGTAATTGTCC
TTTTAACAGCGATCGCGTATTTCGTCTCGCTCAGGCGCAATCACGAATGAATAACGGTTTGGTTGATGCG
AGTGATTTTGATGACGAGCGTAATGGCTGGCCTGTTGAACAAGTCTGGAAAGAAATGCATAAACTTTTGC
CATTCTCACCGGATTCAGTCGTCACTCATGGTGATTTCTCACTTGATAACCTTATTTTTGACGAGGGGAA
ATTAATAGGTTGTATTGATGTTGGACGAGTCGGAATCGCAGACCGATACCAGGATCTTGCCATCCTATGG
AACTGCCTCGGTGAGTTTTCTCCTTCATTACAGAAACGGCTTTTTCAAAAATATGGTATTGATAATCCTG
ATATGAATAAATTGCAGTTTCATTTGATGCTCGATGAGTTTTTCTAATCAGAATTGGTTAATTGGTTGTA
ACACTGGCAGAGCATTACGCTGACTTGACGGGACGGCGCAAGCTCATGACCAAAATCCCTTAACGTGAGT
TACGCGTCGTTCCACTGAGCGTCAGACCCCGTAGAAAAGATCAAAGGATCTTCTTGAGATCCTTTTTTTC
TGCGCGTAATCTGCTGCTTGCAAACAAAAAAACCACCGCTACCAGCGGTGGTTTGTTTGCCGGATCAAGA
GCTACCAACTCTTTTTCCGAAGGTAACTGGCTTCAGCAGAGCGCAGATACCAAATACTGTTCTTCTAGTG
TAGCCGTAGTTAGGCCACCACTTCAAGAACTCTGTAGCACCGCCTACATACCTCGCTCTGCTAATCCTGT
TACCAGTGGCTGCTGCCAGTGGCGATAAGTCGTGTCTTACCGGGTTGGACTCAAGACGATAGTTACCGGA
TAAGGCGCAGCGGTCGGGCTGAACGGGGGGTTCGTGCACACAGCCCAGCTTGGAGCGAACGACCTACACC
GAACTGAGATACCTACAGCGTGAGCTATGAGAAAGCGCCACGCTTCCCGAAGGGAGAAAGGCGGACAGGT
ATCCGGTAAGCGGCAGGGTCGGAACAGGAGAGCGCACGAGGGAGCTTCCAGGGGGAAACGCCTGGTATCT
TTATAGTCCTGTCGGGTTTCGCCACCTCTGACTTGAGCGTCGATTTTTGTGATGCTCGTCAGGGGGGCGG
AGCCTATGGAAAAACGCCAGCAACGCGGCCTTTTTACGGTTCCTGGCCTTTTGCTGGCCTTTTGCTCACA
TGTTCTTTCCTGCGTTATCCCCTGATTCTGTGGATAACCGTATTACCGCCTTTGAGTGAGCTGATACCGC
TCGCCGCAGCCGAACGACCGAGCGCAGCGAGTCAGTGAGCGAGGAAGCGGAAGAGCGCCCAATACGCAAA
CCGCCTCTCCCCGCGCGTTGGCCGATTCATTAATGCAGCTGGCACGACAGGTTTCCCGACTGGAAAGCGG
GCAGTGAGCGCAACGCAATTAATACGCGTACCGCTAGCCAGGAAGAGTTTGTAGAAACGCAAAAAGGCCA
TCCGTCAGGATGGCCTTCTGCTTAGTTTGATGCCTGGCAGTTTATGGCGGGCGTCCTGCCCGCCACCCTC
CGGGCCGTTGCTTCACAACGTTCAAATCCGCTCCCGGCGGATTTGTCCTACTCAGGAGAGCGTTCACCGA
CAAACAACAGATAAAACGAAAGGCCCAGTCTTCCGACTGAGCCTTTCGTTTTATTTGATGCCTGGCAGTT
CCCTACTCTCGCGTTAACGCTAGCATGGATGTTTTCCCAGTCACGACGTTGTAAAACGACGGCCAGTCTT
AAGCTCGGGCCC
Features (pLannotate 1.2.2; 10 found; start..end, strand, type, name):
      1..100     +  protein_bind   attL1: mutant version of attL; recombination site for the Gateway® LR reaction LR Clonase™
    106..3024    +  CDS            SLC8A1: NAC1_HUMAN - Also known as CNC, NCX1 From Homo sapiens (Human).
   3029..3128    -  protein_bind   attL2: mutant version of attL; recombination site for the Gateway® LR reaction LR Clonase™
   3146..3164    -  promoter       T7 promoter: promoter for bacteriophage T7 RNA polymerase
   3298..4107    +  CDS            KanR: aminoglycoside phosphotransferase; aph(3')-Ia; confers resistance to kanamycin in bacteria or G418 (Geneticin®) in eukaryotes
   4254..4842    +  rep_origin     ori: high-copy-number ColE1/pMB1/pBR322/pUC origin of replication
   5025..5117    +  CDS            lacI (fragment): lac repressor; lacI; The lac repressor binds to the lac operator to inhibit transcription in E. coli. This inhibition can be relieved by adding lactose or isopropyl-β-D-thiogalactopyranoside (IPTG).
   5172..5199    -  terminator     rrnB T2 terminator: transcription terminator T2 from the E. coli rrnB gene
   5331..5374    +  terminator     rrnB T1 terminator: Escherichia coli rrnB; transcription terminator T1 from the E. coli rrnB gene
   5421..5457    -  CDS            lacZα (fragment): LacZα fragment of β-galactosidase; lacZ fragment
