[The description below was written by a language model from this plasmid's Addgene catalogue record and pLannotate feature annotations shown in this document.]
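Description:
pDONR221-SLC8A1_STOP is a Gateway entry clone built on the pDONR221 backbone and carrying a codon-optimized open reading frame for human SLC8A1 (also called NCX1), a sodium/calcium exchanger of the solute carrier family. The sequenced plasmid is 5,472 nt. It is propagated in E. coli from a high-copy ColE1/pUC-type origin and selected with kanamycin through an aminoglycoside phosphotransferase (KanR) gene. Although the catalogue lists the vector type as mammalian expression, the feature table shows no eukaryotic promoter or polyadenylation signal around the insert, so this plasmid serves as a shuttle for the ORF rather than as an expression vector itself.

The roughly 2.9 kb SLC8A1 coding sequence lies between attL1 and attL2 sites, the arrangement produced after a BP reaction into a donor vector. These sites allow directional transfer of the ORF by LR Clonase recombination into any attR-containing destination vector, which then supplies the promoter, tags and selection appropriate to the chosen host. Because this version retains a stop codon at the end of the ORF, it suits untagged or N-terminally tagged expression. A companion clone lacking the stop codon exists for C-terminal fusions. Other backbone elements include rrnB T1 and T2 transcription terminators upstream of the cassette, which shield the insert from read-through transcription, a T7 promoter next to attL2, and small annotated lacI and lacZα fragments with no evident function. M13 forward and reverse primer sites flank the insert for sequence verification. The plasmid belongs to a consortium collection of SLC transporter clones intended to support transporter research and drug discovery.
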