Addgene plasmid #161328: pDONR221-SLC8A1_STOP
Purpose: Gateway entry clone with codon-optimized ORF sequence for subcloning into custom expression vectors. Contains a STOP codon at the end of the codon-optimized ORF sequence.
Depositing lab: RESOLUTE Consortium & Giulio Superti-Furga. Depositing organization: CeMM Research Center for Molecular Medicine. Publication: The RESOLUTE consortium: unlocking SLC transporters for drug discovery. Superti-Furga G, Lackner D, Wiedmer T, Ingles-Prieto A, Barbosa B, Girardi E, Goldmann U, Gurtl B, Klavins K, Klimek C, Lindinger S, Lineiro-Retes E, Muller AC, Onstein S, Redinger G, Reil D, Sedlyarov V, Wolf G, Crawford M, Everley R, ... Steppan CM. Nat Rev Drug Discov. 2020 Jul;19(7):429-430. doi: 10.1038/d41573-020-00056-6. PubMed 32265506.
Backbone
  Vector backbone: pDONR221
  Backbone manufacturer: ThermoFisher Scientific
  Backbone size w/o insert (bp): 2550
  Vector type: Mammalian Expression
Growth in bacteria
  Bacterial resistance: Kanamycin, 50 μg/mL
  Growth temperature: 37°C
  Growth strain: NEB Stable
  Copy number: High Copy
Gene/Insert
  Gene/Insert name: SLC8A1 (alt name: NCX1)
  Species: H. sapiens (human)
  Insert size (bp): 2922
  Entrez Gene: SLC8A1 (a.k.a. NCX1)
  Cloning method: Gateway Cloning
  Sequencing primers: 5′ M13-fwd; 3′ M13-rev
Terms and licenses: Academic/Nonprofit Terms; Industry Terms
Depositor comments: This plasmid contains a STOP codon at the end of the codon-optimized ORF. For the version of this plasmid that does not contain a STOP codon, please see Addgene plasmid 132162 For more information on the full Resolute plasmid collection, please see www.addgene.org/depositor-collections/re-solute/. Please provide your feedback on this plasmid to the RESOLUTE consortium by filling out their RESOLUTE repository feedback form: https://forms.office.com/Pages/ResponsePage.aspx?id=0e05yklzmkS7rjFGQL4N7z4feCLQvEJAmVcOCM_u885UN1JJRko0Ukg4TVQwNTZLOUxPQVJWT1NHUCQlQCN0PWcu
How to cite: pDONR221-SLC8A1_STOP was a gift from RESOLUTE Consortium & Giulio Superti-Furga (Addgene plasmid # 161328 ; http://n2t.net/addgene:161328 ; RRID:Addgene_161328)
