>Addgene plasmid #161328 | pDONR221-SLC8A1_STOP | depositor partial sequence | sequence record 312591 | Codon-optimized ORF of SLC8A1
ATGTACAACATGCGGAGACTGTCCCTGTCTCCTACCTTCAGCATGGGCTTTCACCTGCTGGTGACAGTGA
GCCTGCTGTTCTCCCACGTGGATCACGTGATCGCCGAGACCGAGATGGAGGGCGAGGGCAATGAGACAGG
CGAGTGCACCGGCTCCTACTATTGTAAGAAGGGCGTGATCCTGCCAATCTGGGAGCCACAGGATCCCTCT
TTTGGCGACAAGATCGCCAGAGCCACAGTGTATTTCGTGGCCATGGTGTACATGTTTCTGGGCGTGTCTA
TCATCGCCGACAGGTTCATGAGCTCCATCGAAGTGATCACAAGCCAGGAGAAGGAGATCACCATCAAGAA
GCCAAACGGCGAGACCACAAAGACCACAGTGAGAATCTGGAACGAGACAGTGAGCAATCTGACCCTGATG
GCACTGGGATCTAGCGCCCCAGAGATCCTGCTGTCCGTGATCGAGGTGTGCGGCCACAACTTTACAGCCG
GCGATCTGGGACCTTCTACCATCGTGGGAAGCGCCGCCTTCAATATGTTTATCATCATCGCCCTGTGCGT
GTACGTGGTGCCTGACGGCGAGACCAGAAAGATCAAGCACCTGAGGGTGTTCTTTGTGACCGCCGCCTGG
AGCATCTTCGCCTATACATGGCTGTACATCATCCTGTCCGTGATCTCTCCAGGAGTGGTGGAAGTGTGGG
AGGGACTGCTGACATTCTTTTTCTTTCCCATCTGCGTGGTGTTCGCATGGGTGGCAGACAGGCGCCTGCT
GTTTTACAAGTACGTGTACAAGAGATACAGGGCCGGCAAGCAGAGAGGCATGATCATCGAGCACGAGGGC
GATAGGCCCTCCTCTAAGACCGAGATCGAGATGGACGGCAAGGTGGTGAACTCCCACGTGGAGAATTTTC
TGGATGGCGCCCTGGTGCTGGAGGTGGATGAGAGGGACCAGGACGATGAGGAGGCAAGGAGAGAGATGGC
CCGGATCCTGAAGGAGCTGAAGCAGAAGCACCCTGACAAGGAGATCGAGCAGCTGATCGAGCTGGCCAAC
TATCAGGTGCTGTCCCAGCAGCAGAAGTCTCGCGCCTTCTACCGGATCCAGGCAACAAGGCTGATGACCG
GAGCAGGCAATATCCTGAAGAGGCACGCAGCAGATCAGGCAAGGAAGGCCGTGTCCATGCACGAGGTGAA
CACAGAGGTGACCGAGAATGACCCCGTGTCTAAGATCTTCTTTGAGCAGGGCACCTATCAGTGCCTGGAG
AACTGTGGCACAGTGGCCCTGACCATCATCAGGAGGGGAGGCGATCTGACCAACACAGTGTTCGTGGATT
TTCGCACAGAGGACGGAACCGCAAATGCAGGATCCGATTACGAGTTCACAGAGGGCACCGTGGTGTTTAA
GCCTGGCGACACCCAGAAGGAGATCCGGGTGGGCATCATCGACGATGACATCTTCGAGGAGGATGAGAAC
TTTCTGGTGCACCTGTCTAATGTGAAGGTGAGCTCCGAGGCAAGCGAGGACGGAATCCTGGAGGCCAACC
ACGTGTCCACCCTGGCATGCCTGGGAAGCCCATCCACCGCCACAGTGACCATCTTCGATGACGATCACGC
CGGCATCTTCACATTTGAGGAGCCCGTGACCCACGTGTCTGAGAGCATCGGCATCATGGAGGTGAAGGTG
CTGAGAACCTCTGGCGCCAGGGGCAATGTGATCGTGCCATATAAGACAATCGAGGGAACCGCAAGGGGAG
GAGGAGAGGATTTCGAGGACACCTGTGGCGAGCTGGAGTTTCAGAACGACGAGATCGTGAAGACAATCAG
CGTGAAAGTGATCGACGATGAGGAGTACGAGAAGAATAAGACCTTCTTTCTGGAGATCGGAGAGCCAAGG
CTGGTGGAGATGTCCGAGAAGAAGGCCCTGCTGCTGAATGAGCTGGGCGGCTTCACAATCACCGGCAAGT
ATCTGTTCGGCCAGCCCGTGTTTCGCAAGGTGCACGCCCGGGAGCACCCTATCCTGTCTACAGTGATCAC
CATCGCCGATGAGTACGACGATAAGCAGCCTCTGACCAGCAAGGAGGAGGAGGAGCGGAGAATCGCCGAG
ATGGGCAGACCAATCCTGGGCGAGCACACAAAGCTGGAAGTGATCATCGAGGAGAGCTATGAGTTCAAGT
CCACAGTGGACAAGCTGATCAAGAAGACCAACCTGGCCCTGGTGGTGGGCACAAATAGCTGGAGGGAGCA
GTTTATCGAGGCAATCACCGTGTCCGCCGGAGAGGACGATGACGATGACGAGTGCGGCGAGGAGAAGCTG
CCCTCTTGTTTCGATTATGTGATGCACTTCCTGACCGTGTTTTGGAAGGTGCTGTTCGCCTTTGTGCCCC
CTACAGAGTACTGGAACGGCTGGGCCTGCTTCATCGTGAGCATCCTGATGATCGGCCTGCTGACCGCCTT
CATCGGCGATCTGGCCTCCCACTTTGGCTGTACCATCGGCCTGAAGGACTCTGTGACAGCCGTGGTGTTC
GTGGCCCTGGGCACATCTGTGCCTGACACCTTTGCCAGCAAGGTGGCCGCCACCCAGGATCAGTATGCCG
ACGCCTCCATCGGCAATGTGACAGGCTCTAACGCCGTGAACGTGTTCCTGGGAATCGGAGTGGCATGGAG
CATCGCAGCAATCTACCACGCAGCAAACGGAGAGCAGTTTAAGGTGAGCCCAGGCACCCTGGCCTTCTCC
GTGACACTGTTTACCATCTTCGCCTTTATCAATGTGGGCGTGCTGCTGTACAGGCGCCGGCCTGAGATCG
GAGGAGAGCTGGGAGGACCAAGGACAGCAAAGCTGCTGACCTCCTGCCTGTTCGTGCTGCTGTGGCTGCT
GTATATCTTCTTTTCTAGCCTGGAGGCCTACTGTCACATCAAGGGCTTTTAA
